Addgene plasmid #25244: L3MBTL2
Purpose: Bacterial expression for structure determination; may not be full ORF
Depositing lab: Cheryl Arrowsmith. Depositing organization: University of Toronto.
Backbone
  Vector backbone: pET28-MHL
  Backbone manufacturer: SGC
  Backbone size w/o insert (bp): 7325
  Vector type: Bacterial Expression
Growth in bacteria
  Bacterial resistance: Kanamycin, 50 μg/mL
  Growth temperature: 37°C
  Growth strain: DH5alpha
  Copy number: Low Copy
Gene/Insert
  Gene/Insert name: L3MBTL2_14 (alt names: PDB: 3CEY, 3DBB; Lethal(3)malignant brain tumor-like 2 protein; L3MBTL2)
  Species: H. sapiens (human)
  Insert size (bp): 1368
  Entrez Gene: L3MBTL2 (a.k.a. H-l(3)mbt-l, L3MBT)
  Tag / fusion protein: His (N terminal on insert)
  Cloning method: Restriction Enzyme
  Sequencing primers: 5′ T7; 3′ T7-term
Terms and licenses: Academic/Nonprofit Terms; Industry Terms: Not Available to Industry
How to cite: L3MBTL2 was a gift from Cheryl Arrowsmith (Addgene plasmid # 25244 ; http://n2t.net/addgene:25244 ; RRID:Addgene_25244)
