[The description below was written by a language model from this plasmid's Addgene catalogue record.]
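Description:
L3MBTL2 is a bacterial expression plasmid built on the pET28-MHL backbone from the Structural Genomics Consortium, a pET28-derived vector of about 7.3 kb without insert. It carries a 1368 bp fragment of the human L3MBTL2 gene, which encodes lethal(3)malignant brain tumor-like 2 protein. The insert is designated L3MBTL2_14, and the record cautions that it may not be the full open reading frame. This fits its purpose, since constructs made for structure determination are often truncated to a well-behaved, crystallisable region. The insert is linked in the record to two deposited protein structures. It was introduced by restriction enzyme cloning and carries an N-terminal His tag, which allows the recombinant protein to be purified by immobilised metal affinity chromatography.

The plasmid is selected with kanamycin, is listed as low copy, and is propagated in a standard cloning strain (DH5alpha). The record does not name the promoter. However, the sequencing primers are T7 and T7-term, which agrees with the T7 promoter/terminator expression cassette typical of pET vectors. In such vectors transcription depends on T7 RNA polymerase supplied by an appropriate expression host, rather than by the cloning strain used for maintenance. No feature table is provided, so the origin of replication, any protease cleavage site between the tag and the insert, and the exact residue boundaries of the fragment cannot be confirmed from the record. The construct is meant for producing His-tagged L3MBTL2 protein in E. coli for crystallography and related structural or biochemical work.
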