>Addgene plasmid #25244 | L3MBTL2 | depositor partial sequence | sequence record 11718 | Author sequence
ACAGGACAAGACGCTCTGGTCTTGGGCTTCGACTGGGGGAAGTTCCTGAAGGATCACAGTTACAAGGCTG
CTCCCGTCAGCTGTTTCAAGCACGTCCCACTCTATGACCAGTGGGAGGATGTGATGAAAGGGATGAAGGT
GGAGGTGCTCAACAGTGATGCTGTGCTCCCCAGCCGGGTGTACTGGATCGCCTCTGTCATCCAGACAGCA
GGGTATCGGGTGCTGCTTCGGTATGAAGGCTTTGAAAATGACGCCAGCCATGACTTCTGGTGCAACCTGG
GAACAGTGGATGTCCACCCCATTGGCTGGTGTGCCATCAACAGCAAGATCCTAGTGCCCCCACGGACCAT
CCATGCCAAGTTCACCGACTGGAAGGGCTACCTCATGAAACGGCTGGTGGGCTCCAGGACGCTTCCCGTG
GATTTCCACATCAAGATGGTGGAGAGCATGAAGTACCCCTTTAGGCAGGGCATGCGGCTGGAAGTGGTGG
ACAAGTCCCAGGTGTCACGCACTCGCATGGCTGTGGTGGACACAGTAATCGGGGGTCGCCTACGGCTCCT
CTACGAGGATGGTGACAGTGACGACGACTTCTGGTGCCACATGTGGAGCCCCCTGATCCACCCAGTGGGT
TGGTCACGACGTGTGGGCCACGGCATCAAGATGTCAGAGAGGCGAAGTGACATGGCCCATCACCCCACCT
TCCGGAAGATCTACTGTGATGCCGTTCCTTACCTCTTCAAGAAGGTACGAGCAGTCTACACAGAAGGCGG
TTGGTTTGAGGAAGGGATGAAGCTGGAGGCCATTGACCCCCTGAATCTGGGCAACATCTGCGTGGCAACT
GTCTGTAAGGTTCTCCTGGATGGATACCTGATGATCTGTGTGGACGGGGGGCCCTCCACAGATGGCTTGG
ACTGGTTCTGCTACCATGCCTCTTCCCACGCCATCTTCCCGGCCACCTTCTGTCAGAAGAATGACATTGA
GCTCACACCGCCAAAAGGTTATGAGGCACAGACTTTCAACTGGGAGAACTACTTGGAGAAGACCAAGTCG
AAAGCCGCTCCATCGAGACTCTTTAACATGGATTGCCCAAACCATGGCTTCAAGGTGGGCATGAAGCTGG
AGGCCGTGGACCTGATGGAGCCCCGGCTCATCTGTGTGGCCACGGTGAAACGAGTGGTGCATCGGCTCCT
CAGCATCCACTTTGACGGCTGGGACAGCGAGTACGACCAGTGGGTGGACTGCGAGTCCCCAGACATCTAC
CCCGTCGGCTGGTGTGAGCTCACCGGCTACCAGCTCCAGCCTCCTGTGGCCGCAGAACCGGCCACACCGC
TGAAGGCCAAAGAGGCCACAAAGAAGAAAAAGAAACAG
