>Addgene plasmid #25244 | L3MBTL2 | addgene partial sequence | sequence record 31324 | 25244 with T7
ATATTTTGTTTACTTTAAGAAGGAGATATACCATGCATCATCATCATCATCACAGCAGCGGCAGAGAAAA
CTTGTATTTCCAGGGCACAGGACAAGACGCTCTGGTCTTGGGCTTCGACTGGGGGAAGTTCCTGAAGGAT
CACAGTTACAAGGCTGCTCCCGTCAGCTGTTTCAAGCACGTCCCACTCTATGACCAGTGGGAGGATGTGA
TGAAAGGGATGAAGGTGGAGGTGCTCAACAGTGATGCTGTGCTCCCCAGCCGGGTGTACTGGATCGCCTC
TGTCATCCAGACAGCAGGGTATCGGGTGCTGCTTCGGTATGAAGGCTTTGAAAATGACGCCAGCCATGAC
TTCTGGTGCAACCTGGGAACAGTGGATGTCCACCCCATTGGCTGGTGTGCCATCAACAGCAAGATCCTAG
TGCCCCCACGGACCATCCATGCCAAGTTCACCGACTGGAAGGGCTACCTCATGAAACGGCTGGTGGGCTC
CAGGACGCTTCCCGTGGATTTCCACATCAAGATGGTGGAGAGCATGAAGTACCCCTTTAGGCAGGGCATG
CGGCTGGAAGTGGTGGACAAGTCCCAGGTGTCACGCACTCGCATGGCTGTGGTGGACACAGTAATCGGGG
GTCGCCTACGGCTCCTCTACGAGGATGGTGACAGTGACGACGACTTCTGGTGCCACATGTGGAGCCCCCT
GATCCACCCAGTGGGTTGGTCACGACGTGTGGGCCACGGCATCAAGATGTCAGAGAGGCGAAGTGACATG
GCCCATCACCCCACCTTCCGGAAGATCTACTGTGATGCCGTTCCTTACCTCTTCAAGAAGGTACGAGCAG
TCTACACAGAAGGCGGTTGGTTTGAGGAAGGGATGAAGCTGGAGGCCATTGACCCCCTGAATCTGGGCAA
CT
